Addgene plasmid #92301: pY125 (pcDNA3.1-huBfCpf1)
Purpose: Expression of humanized BfCpf1
Depositing lab: Feng Zhang.
Backbone
  Vector backbone: pcDNA3.1
  Backbone size w/o insert (bp): 5500
  Total vector size (bp): 10000
  Vector type: Mammalian Expression
Growth in bacteria
  Bacterial resistance: Ampicillin, 100 μg/mL
  Growth temperature: 37°C
  Growth strain: NEB Stable
  Copy number: High Copy
Gene/Insert
  Gene/Insert name: huBfCpf1
  Species: Butyrivibrio fibrisolvens
  Insert size (bp): 3694
  Tag / fusion protein: NLS (N terminal on insert); NLS-3xHA (C terminal on insert)
Resource information
  A portion of this plasmid was derived from a plasmid made by: Cloned by GenScript
Terms and licenses: Academic/Nonprofit Terms; Industry Terms: Not Available to Industry
How to cite: pY125 (pcDNA3.1-huBfCpf1) was a gift from Feng Zhang (Addgene plasmid # 92301 ; http://n2t.net/addgene:92301 ; RRID:Addgene_92301)
