[The description below was written by a language model from this plasmid's Addgene catalogue record and pLannotate feature annotations shown in this document.]
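Description:
pY125 (pcDNA3.1-huBfCpf1) is a mammalian expression plasmid built on the pcDNA3.1 backbone that carries a human codon-optimized ("humanized") coding sequence for the Cpf1 (Cas12a-family) CRISPR nuclease from Butyrivibrio fibrisolvens. It is propagated in E. coli as a high-copy plasmid through a ColE1/pUC-type origin and selected with ampicillin via the β-lactamase gene. An f1 phage origin is also present. For selection in mammalian cells, the backbone includes an SV40 enhancer/early promoter driving the neomycin phosphotransferase gene (G418 resistance), terminated by an SV40 polyadenylation signal. The small ble, lacI, bom and HIV-1 LTR fragments flagged by the annotation are short partial matches rather than functional units.

The payload sits between the human CMV immediate-early enhancer/promoter and the bovine growth hormone polyadenylation signal. A T7 promoter just upstream of the insert could also allow in vitro transcription. The nuclease open reading frame itself is not annotated in either feature table, but it corresponds to the roughly 3.8 kb unannotated stretch between the T7 promoter and the 3xHA tag. According to the catalogue record, the protein carries a nuclear localization signal at its N terminus and an NLS followed by a 3xHA epitope tag at its C terminus, which direct it to the nucleus and permit detection with anti-HA antibodies. No guide RNA cassette is annotated, so a crRNA would have to be supplied separately. The two sequence records (depositor and NGS-verified, about 9.3 kb) show the same feature set and differ mainly in numbering origin. Both are somewhat shorter than the approximate 10 kb total listed in the catalogue. The stated purpose is simply expression of humanized BfCpf1 in mammalian cells.
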