Features (pLannotate 1.2.2; 20 found; start..end, strand, type, name):
     28..80      -  misc_feature   bom (fragment): basis of mobility region from pBR322
    235..614     +  enhancer       CMV enhancer: human cytomegalovirus immediate early enhancer
    615..818     +  promoter       CMV promoter: human cytomegalovirus (CMV) immediate early promoter
    814..847     +  LTR            5' LTR (truncated) (fragment): truncated 5' long terminal repeat (LTR) from HIV-1
    863..881     +  promoter       T7 promoter: promoter for bacteriophage T7 RNA polymerase
   4724..4804    +  CDS            3xHA: three tandem HA epitope tags
   4884..5108    +  polyA_signal   bGH poly(A) signal: bovine growth hormone polyadenylation signal
   5112..5133    +  promoter       SV40 promoter (fragment): SV40 enhancer and early promoter
   5154..5582    +  rep_origin     f1 ori (sequence partly withheld): f1 bacteriophage origin of replication; arrow indicates direction of (+) strand synthesis
   5596..5925    +  promoter       SV40 promoter: SV40 enhancer and early promoter
   5992..6783    +  CDS            neo: KKA2_KLEPN - Also known as kan, nptII. Experimental evidence at protein level: Swiss-Prot protein existence level 1. Resistance to kanamycin, neomycin, paromomycin, ribostamycin, butirosin and gentamicin B. From Klebsiella pneumoniae.
   6807..6965    +  CDS            ble (fragment): BLE_KLEPN - Experimental evidence at protein level: Swiss-Prot protein existence level 1. Binding protein with a strong affinity to the bleomycin family of antibiotics. Binds to CL990; an antimitotic-antibiotic compound. From Klebsiella pneumoniae.
   6960..7081    +  polyA_signal   SV40 poly(A) signal: SV40 polyadenylation signal
   7154..7170    -  protein_bind   lac operator: The lac repressor binds to the lac operator to inhibit transcription in E. coli. This inhibition can be relieved by adding lactose or isopropyl-β-D-thiogalactopyranoside (IPTG). lac repressor encoded by lacI
   7178..7208    -  promoter       lac promoter: promoter for the E. coli lac operon
   7223..7244    -  protein_bind   CAP binding site: CAP binding activates transcription in the presence of cAMP. E. coli catabolite activator protein
   7257..7349    -  CDS            lacI (fragment): lac repressor; lacI; The lac repressor binds to the lac operator to inhibit transcription in E. coli. This inhibition can be relieved by adding lactose or isopropyl-β-D-thiogalactopyranoside (IPTG).
   7532..8117    -  rep_origin     ori: high-copy-number ColE1/pMB1/pBR322/pUC origin of replication
   8288..9148    -  CDS            AmpR: β-lactamase; bla; confers resistance to ampicillin, carbenicillin, and related antibiotics
   9149..9253    -  promoter       AmpR promoter: bla
>Addgene plasmid #92301 | pY125 (pcDNA3.1-huBfCpf1) | depositor full sequence | sequence record 177860 | pY125 (pcDNA3.1-huBfCpf1) sequence 9284 bps
GACGGATCGGGAGATCTCCCGATCCCCTATGGTGCACTCTCAGTACAATCTGCTCTGATGCCGCATAGTT
AAGCCAGTATCTGCTCCCTGCTTGTGTGTTGGAGGTCGCTGAGTAGTGCGCGAGCAAAATTTAAGCTACA
ACAAGGCAAGGCTTGACCGACAATTGCATGAAGAATCTGCTTAGGGTTAGGCGTTTTGCGCTGCTTCGCG
ATGTACGGGCCAGATATACGCGTTGACATTGATTATTGACTAGTTATTAATAGTAATCAATTACGGGGTC
ATTAGTTCATAGCCCATATATGGAGTTCCGCGTTACATAACTTACGGTAAATGGCCCGCCTGGCTGACCG
CCCAACGACCCCCGCCCATTGACGTCAATAATGACGTATGTTCCCATAGTAACGCCAATAGGGACTTTCC
ATTGACGTCAATGGGTGGAGTATTTACGGTAAACTGCCCACTTGGCAGTACATCAAGTGTATCATATGCC
AAGTACGCCCCCTATTGACGTCAATGACGGTAAATGGCCCGCCTGGCATTATGCCCAGTACATGACCTTA
TGGGACTTTCCTACTTGGCAGTACATCTACGTATTAGTCATCGCTATTACCATGGTGATGCGGTTTTGGC
AGTACATCAATGGGCGTGGATAGCGGTTTGACTCACGGGGATTTCCAAGTCTCCACCCCATTGACGTCAA
TGGGAGTTTGTTTTGGCACCAAAATCAACGGGACTTTCCAAAATGTCGTAACAACTCCGCCCCATTGACG
CAAATGGGCGGTAGGCGTGTACGGTGGGAGGTCTATATAAGCAGAGCTCTCTGGCTAACTAGAGAACCCA
CTGCTTACTGGCTTATCGAAATTAATACGACTCACTATAGGGAGACCCAAGCTGGCTAGCGTTTAAACTT
AAGCTTACCGGTGCCACCATGGCCCCAAAGAAGAAGCGGAAGGTCGGTATCCACGGAGTCCCAGCAGCCT
ACTACGAGAGCCTGACCAAGCTGTACCCCATCAAGAAAACCATCCGGAACGAGCTGGTGCCCATCGGCAA
GACCCTGGAAAACATCAAGAAGAACAACATCCTGGAAGCCGACGAGGACCGGAAGATCGCCTACATCAGA
GTGAAGGCCATCATGGACGACTACCACAAGCGGCTGATCAACGAGGCCCTGAGCGGCTTCGCCCTGATCG
ACCTGGATAAGGCCGCCAACCTGTACCTGAGCAGAAGCAAGAGCGCCGACGACATCGAGAGCTTCAGCCG
GTTCCAGGACAAGCTGCGGAAGGCCATTGCCAAGAGACTGAGAGAGCACGAGAACTTCGGCAAGATCGGC
AACAAGGACATCATCCCCCTGCTGCAGAAGCTGAGCGAGAACGAGGACGATTACAACGCCCTGGAATCCT
TCAAGAACTTCTACACCTACTTCGAGAGCTACAACGACGTGCGGCTGAACCTGTACAGCGACAAAGAAAA
GTCCAGCACCGTGGCCTACCGCCTGATCAATGAGAACCTGCCCAGATTCCTGGACAACATCCGGGCCTAC
GACGCCGTGCAGAAGGCCGGCATCACAAGCGAGGAACTGAGCAGCGAGGCCCAGGACGGCCTGTTCCTCG
TGAACACCTTCAACAACGTGCTGATCCAGGATGGCATCAACACCTACAACGAGGATATCGGCAAGCTGAA
CGTGGCCATCAATCTGTACAACCAGAAAAACGCCAGCGTGCAGGGCTTCAGAAAGGTGCCCAAGATGAAG
GTGCTGTACAAGCAGATCCTGAGCGACCGGGAAGAGTCCTTCATCGACGAGTTCGAGAGCGACACCGAGC
TGCTGGACAGCCTGGAAAGCCACTACGCCAATCTGGCCAAGTACTTCGGCAGCAACAAGGTGCAGCTGCT
GTTCACCGCCCTGCGCGAGTCTAAGGGCGTGAACGTGTACGTGAAGAACGATATCGCCAAGACCAGCTTC
AGCAACGTGGTGTTCGGCAGCTGGTCCCGGATCGACGAGCTGATTAACGGCGAGTACGACGACAACAACA
ATCGGAAGAAGGACGAGAAGTACTACGACAAGAGGCAGAAAGAGCTGAAGAAAAACAAGAGCTACACCAT
CGAGAAGATCATCACCCTGAGCACCGAGGACGTGGACGTGATCGGCAAGTATATCGAGAAGCTGGAAAGC
GACATCGACGATATCCGGTTCAAGGGCAAGAATTTCTATGAGGCCGTGCTGTGCGGCCACGACCGCAGCA
AGAAGCTGTCCAAGAACAAGGGCGCCGTGGAAGCCATCAAGGGCTACCTGGACAGCGTGAAGGACTTCGA
GCGGGACCTGAAGCTGATCAATGGCAGCGGCCAGGAACTGGAAAAGAACCTGGTGGTGTACGGCGAGCAG
GAAGCCGTGCTGAGCGAACTGAGCGGCATCGACAGCCTGTACAACATGACCCGGAACTACCTGACAAAGA
AGCCCTTCAGCACCGAGAAGATTAAGCTGAACTTCAACAAGCCCACCTTCCTGGACGGCTGGGACTACGG
CAACGAGGAAGCCTACCTGGGCTTCTTCATGATCAAAGAGGGCAACTACTTTCTGGCCGTGATGGACGCC
AACTGGAACAAAGAGTTCAGAAACATCCCCAGCGTGGACAAGAGCGACTGCTACAAGAAAGTGATCTATA
AGCAGATCAGCAGCCCCGAGAAGTCCATCCAGAATCTGATGGTCATCGATGGCAAGACCGTGAAGAAGAA
CGGCCGGAAAGAGAAAGAAGGCATCCACAGCGGCGAGAACCTGATTCTGGAAGAACTGAAGAACACCTAC
CTGCCCAAGAAGATCAACGACATCCGGAAGCGGCGGAGCTACCTGAACGGCGACACCTTCTCCAAGAAGG
ACCTGACCGAGTTCATCGGCTACTACAAACAGCGCGTGATCGAGTACTACAACGGCTACAGCTTCTACTT
CAAGTCCGACGACGACTACGCCAGCTTCAAAGAATTTCAGGAAGATGTGGGCCGGCAGGCCTACCAGATC
AGCTATGTGGATGTGCCCGTGTCCTTCGTGGACGACCTGATCAACAGCGGCAAACTGTACCTGTTCCGGG
TGTACAACAAGGATTTCAGCGAGTACAGCAAGGGCAGACTGAACCTGCACACCCTGTACTTCAAGATGCT
GTTCGACGAGCGCAACCTGAAGAATGTGGTGTACAAGCTGAATGGCCAGGCCGAGGTGTTCTACCGGCCC
AGCTCTATCAAGAAAGAGGAACTGATCGTGCACAGAGCCGGCGAGGAAATCAAGAACAAAAACCCCAAGA
GAGCCGCCCAGAAGCCCACCAGAAGGCTGGACTACGACATTGTGAAGGACCGGCGGTACAGCCAGGATAA
GTTCATGCTGCACACCAGCATCATCATGAACTTTGGCGCCGAGGAAAATGTGTCCTTTAACGACATCGTG
AACGGCGTGCTGCGGAATGAGGACAAAGTGAATGTGATCGGAATCGACCGGGGCGAGCGGAACCTGCTGT
ACGTGGTCGTGATTGACCCCGAGGGAAAGATCCTGGAACAGCGGAGCCTGAACTGCATCACCGACAGCAA
CCTGGACATCGAAACCGATTACCACAGACTGCTGGACGAGAAAGAGAGCGATAGAAAGATCGCCAGACGG
GACTGGACCACAATCGAGAACATCAAAGAACTGAAGGCCGGCTACCTGAGCCAGGTGGTGCACATTGTGG
CCGAACTGGTGCTGAAGTACAACGCCATCATCTGCCTGGAAGATCTGAATTTCGGCTTCAAGCGGGGCAG
ACAGAAAGTGGAAAAACAGGTGTACCAGAAATTTGAGAAGATGCTGATTGACAAACTGAATTACCTCGTG
ATGGATAAGAGCCGGGAACAGCTGTCCCCTGAGAAGATCTCTGGCGCCCTGAACGCTCTGCAGCTGACCC
CCGACTTCAAGAGCTTCAAGGTGCTGGGAAAGCAGACCGGCATCATCTACTACGTGCCCGCCTACCTGAC
CAGCAAGATCGACCCCATGACCGGCTTTGCCAATCTGTTCTACGTGAAGTATGAGAATGTGGACAAGGCC
AAAGAGTTTTTCAGCAAGTTCGACAGCATCAAGTATAACAAGGACGGCAAGAACTGGAATACCAAGGGCT
ATTTCGAGTTCGCCTTCGACTACAAGAAGTTCACCGATAGAGCCTACGGCCGGGTGTCCGAGTGGACCGT
GTGTACAGTGGGCGAGAGAATCATCAAGTTCAAAAACAAAGAGAAGAACAATAGCTACGATGACAAAGTG
ATCGATCTGACCAACAGCCTGAAAGAACTGTTCGACTCCTACAAAGTGACCTACGAGTCTGAGGTGGACC
TGAAAGACGCTATCCTGGCCATCGACGACCCCGCCTTCTACCGCGATCTGACAAGACGGCTGCAGCAGAC
CCTGCAGATGCGGAACAGCTCCTGCGACGGCAGCCGGGACTACATCATCAGCCCTGTGAAGAACTCCAAG
GGCGAGTTCTTCTGCTCCGACAACAATGACGACACCACCCCCAACGACGCCGACGCCAATGGCGCCTTCA
ATATCGCCAGAAAGGGCCTGTGGGTGCTGAACGAGATCAGAAACAGCGAGGAAGGCTCCAAGATCAACCT
GGCCATGAGCAACGCCCAGTGGCTGGAATACGCCCAGGACAACACCATCAAGAGGCCGGCGGCCACGAAG
AAGGCCGGCCAGGCCAAGAAGAAGAAGGGATCCTACCCATACGATGTTCCAGATTACGCTTATCCCTACG
ACGTGCCTGATTATGCATACCCATATGATGTCCCCGACTATGCCTAAGAATTCTGCAGATATCCAGCACA
GTGGCGGCCGCTCGAGTCTAGAGGGCCCGTTTAAACCCGCTGATCAGCCTCGACTGTGCCTTCTAGTTGC
CAGCCATCTGTTGTTTGCCCCTCCCCCGTGCCTTCCTTGACCCTGGAAGGTGCCACTCCCACTGTCCTTT
CCTAATAAAATGAGGAAATTGCATCGCATTGTCTGAGTAGGTGTCATTCTATTCTGGGGGGTGGGGTGGG
GCAGGACAGCAAGGGGGAGGATTGGGAAGACAATAGCAGGCATGCTGGGGATGCGGTGGGCTCTATGGCT
TCTGAGGCGGAAAGAACCAGCTGGGGCTCTAGGGGGTATCCCC
[124 nt withheld, positions 5154-5277]
C
[91 nt withheld, positions 5279-5369]
A
[49 nt withheld, positions 5371-5419]
CCTTTGACGTTGGAGTCCACGTTCTTT
[37 nt withheld, positions 5447-5483]
ACCCTATCTCGGTCTATTCTTTTGATTTATAAGGGATTTTGCCGATTTCGGCCTATTGGTTAAAAAATGA
GCTGATTTAACAAAAATTTAACGCGAATTAATTCTGTGGAATGTGTGTCAGTTAGGGTGTGGAAAGTCCC
CAGGCTCCCCAGCAGGCAGAAGTATGCAAAGCATGCATCTCAATTAGTCAGCAACCAGGTGTGGAAAGTC
CCCAGGCTCCCCAGCAGGCAGAAGTATGCAAAGCATGCATCTCAATTAGTCAGCAACCATAGTCCCGCCC
CTAACTCCGCCCATCCCGCCCCTAACTCCGCCCAGTTCCGCCCATTCTCCGCCCCATGGCTGACTAATTT
TTTTTATTTATGCAGAGGCCGAGGCCGCCTCTGCCTCTGAGCTATTCCAGAAGTAGTGAGGAGGCTTTTT
TGGAGGCCTAGGCTTTTGCAAAAAGCTCCCGGGAGCTTGTATATCCATTTTCGGATCTGATCAAGAGACA
GGATGAGGATCGTTTCGCATGATTGAACAAGATGGATTGCACGCAGGTTCTCCGGCCGCTTGGGTGGAGA
GGCTATTCGGCTATGACTGGGCACAACAGACAATCGGCTGCTCTGATGCCGCCGTGTTCCGGCTGTCAGC
GCAGGGGCGCCCGGTTCTTTTTGTCAAGACCGACCTGTCCGGTGCCCTGAATGAACTGCAGGACGAGGCA
GCGCGGCTATCGTGGCTGGCCACGACGGGCGTTCCTTGCGCAGCTGTGCTCGACGTTGTCACTGAAGCGG
GAAGGGACTGGCTGCTATTGGGCGAAGTGCCGGGGCAGGATCTCCTGTCATCTCACCTTGCTCCTGCCGA
GAAAGTATCCATCATGGCTGATGCAATGCGGCGGCTGCATACGCTTGATCCGGCTACCTGCCCATTCGAC
CACCAAGCGAAACATCGCATCGAGCGAGCACGTACTCGGATGGAAGCCGGTCTTGTCGATCAGGATGATC
TGGACGAAGAGCATCAGGGGCTCGCGCCAGCCGAACTGTTCGCCAGGCTCAAGGCGCGCATGCCCGACGG
CGAGGATCTCGTCGTGACCCATGGCGATGCCTGCTTGCCGAATATCATGGTGGAAAATGGCCGCTTTTCT
GGATTCATCGACTGTGGCCGGCTGGGTGTGGCGGACCGCTATCAGGACATAGCGTTGGCTACCCGTGATA
TTGCTGAAGAGCTTGGCGGCGAATGGGCTGACCGCTTCCTCGTGCTTTACGGTATCGCCGCTCCCGATTC
GCAGCGCATCGCCTTCTATCGCCTTCTTGACGAGTTCTTCTGAGCGGGACTCTGGGGTTCGAAATGACCG
ACCAAGCGACGCCCAACCTGCCATCACGAGATTTCGATTCCACCGCCGCCTTCTATGAAAGGTTGGGCTT
CGGAATCGTTTTCCGGGACGCCGGCTGGATGATCCTCCAGCGCGGGGATCTCATGCTGGAGTTCTTCGCC
CACCCCAACTTGTTTATTGCAGCTTATAATGGTTACAAATAAAGCAATAGCATCACAAATTTCACAAATA
AAGCATTTTTTTCACTGCATTCTAGTTGTGGTTTGTCCAAACTCATCAATGTATCTTATCATGTCTGTAT
ACCGTCGACCTCTAGCTAGAGCTTGGCGTAATCATGGTCATAGCTGTTTCCTGTGTGAAATTGTTATCCG
CTCACAATTCCACACAACATACGAGCCGGAAGCATAAAGTGTAAAGCCTGGGGTGCCTAATGAGTGAGCT
AACTCACATTAATTGCGTTGCGCTCACTGCCCGCTTTCCAGTCGGGAAACCTGTCGTGCCAGCTGCATTA
ATGAATCGGCCAACGCGCGGGGAGAGGCGGTTTGCGTATTGGGCGCTCTTCCGCTTCCTCGCTCACTGAC
TCGCTGCGCTCGGTCGTTCGGCTGCGGCGAGCGGTATCAGCTCACTCAAAGGCGGTAATACGGTTATCCA
CAGAATCAGGGGATAACGCAGGAAAGAACATGTGAGCAAAAGGCCAGCAAAAGGCCAGGAACCGTAAAAA
GGCCGCGTTGCTGGCGTTTTTCCATAGGCTCCGCCCCCCTGACGAGCATCACAAAAATCGACGCTCAAGT
CAGAGGTGGCGAAACCCGACAGGACTATAAAGATACCAGGCGTTTCCCCCTGGAAGCTCCCTCGTGCGCT
CTCCTGTTCCGACCCTGCCGCTTACCGGATACCTGTCCGCCTTTCTCCCTTCGGGAAGCGTGGCGCTTTC
TCATAGCTCACGCTGTAGGTATCTCAGTTCGGTGTAGGTCGTTCGCTCCAAGCTGGGCTGTGTGCACGAA
CCCCCCGTTCAGCCCGACCGCTGCGCCTTATCCGGTAACTATCGTCTTGAGTCCAACCCGGTAAGACACG
ACTTATCGCCACTGGCAGCAGCCACTGGTAACAGGATTAGCAGAGCGAGGTATGTAGGCGGTGCTACAGA
GTTCTTGAAGTGGTGGCCTAACTACGGCTACACTAGAAGAACAGTATTTGGTATCTGCGCTCTGCTGAAG
CCAGTTACCTTCGGAAAAAGAGTTGGTAGCTCTTGATCCGGCAAACAAACCACCGCTGGTAGCGGTTTTT
TTGTTTGCAAGCAGCAGATTACGCGCAGAAAAAAAGGATCTCAAGAAGATCCTTTGATCTTTTCTACGGG
GTCTGACGCTCAGTGGAACGAAAACTCACGTTAAGGGATTTTGGTCATGAGATTATCAAAAAGGATCTTC
ACCTAGATCCTTTTAAATTAAAAATGAAGTTTTAAATCAATCTAAAGTATATATGAGTAAACTTGGTCTG
ACAGTTACCAATGCTTAATCAGTGAGGCACCTATCTCAGCGATCTGTCTATTTCGTTCATCCATAGTTGC
CTGACTCCCCGTCGTGTAGATAACTACGATACGGGAGGGCTTACCATCTGGCCCCAGTGCTGCAATGATA
CCGCGAGACCCACGCTCACCGGCTCCAGATTTATCAGCAATAAACCAGCCAGCCGGAAGGGCCGAGCGCA
GAAGTGGTCCTGCAACTTTATCCGCCTCCATCCAGTCTATTAATTGTTGCCGGGAAGCTAGAGTAAGTAG
TTCGCCAGTTAATAGTTTGCGCAACGTTGTTGCCATTGCTACAGGCATCGTGGTGTCACGCTCGTCGTTT
GGTATGGCTTCATTCAGCTCCGGTTCCCAACGATCAAGGCGAGTTACATGATCCCCCATGTTGTGCAAAA
AAGCGGTTAGCTCCTTCGGTCCTCCGATCGTTGTCAGAAGTAAGTTGGCCGCAGTGTTATCACTCATGGT
TATGGCAGCACTGCATAATTCTCTTACTGTCATGCCATCCGTAAGATGCTTTTCTGTGACTGGTGAGTAC
TCAACCAAGTCATTCTGAGAATAGTGTATGCGGCGACCGAGTTGCTCTTGCCCGGCGTCAATACGGGATA
ATACCGCGCCACATAGCAGAACTTTAAAAGTGCTCATCATTGGAAAACGTTCTTCGGGGCGAAAACTCTC
AAGGATCTTACCGCTGTTGAGATCCAGTTCGATGTAACCCACTCGTGCACCCAACTGATCTTCAGCATCT
TTTACTTTCACCAGCGTTTCTGGGTGAGCAAAAACAGGAAGGCAAAATGCCGCAAAAAAGGGAATAAGGG
CGACACGGAAATGTTGAATACTCATACTCTTCCTTTTTCAATATTATTGAAGCATTTATCAGGGTTATTG
TCTCATGAGCGGATACATATTTGAATGTATTTAGAAAAATAAACAAATAGGGGTTCCGCGCACATTTCCC
CGAAAAGTGCCACCTGACGTC
