Features (pLannotate 1.2.2; 20 found; start..end, strand, type, name):
     41..370     +  promoter       SV40 promoter: SV40 enhancer and early promoter
    437..1228    +  CDS            neo: KKA2_KLEPN - Also known as kan, nptII. Experimental evidence at protein level: Swiss-Prot protein existence level 1. Resistance to kanamycin, neomycin, paromomycin, ribostamycin, butirosin and gentamicin B. From Klebsiella pneumoniae.
   1252..1410    +  CDS            ble (fragment): BLE_KLEPN - Experimental evidence at protein level: Swiss-Prot protein existence level 1. Binding protein with a strong affinity to the bleomycin family of antibiotics. Binds to CL990; an antimitotic-antibiotic compound. From Klebsiella pneumoniae.
   1405..1526    +  polyA_signal   SV40 poly(A) signal: SV40 polyadenylation signal
   1599..1615    -  protein_bind   lac operator: The lac repressor binds to the lac operator to inhibit transcription in E. coli. This inhibition can be relieved by adding lactose or isopropyl-β-D-thiogalactopyranoside (IPTG). lac repressor encoded by lacI
   1623..1653    -  promoter       lac promoter: promoter for the E. coli lac operon
   1668..1689    -  protein_bind   CAP binding site: CAP binding activates transcription in the presence of cAMP. E. coli catabolite activator protein
   1702..1794    -  CDS            lacI (fragment): lac repressor; lacI; The lac repressor binds to the lac operator to inhibit transcription in E. coli. This inhibition can be relieved by adding lactose or isopropyl-β-D-thiogalactopyranoside (IPTG).
   1977..2565    -  rep_origin     ori: high-copy-number ColE1/pMB1/pBR322/pUC origin of replication
   2736..3596    -  CDS            AmpR: β-lactamase; bla; confers resistance to ampicillin, carbenicillin, and related antibiotics
   3597..3701    -  promoter       AmpR promoter: bla
   3760..3812    -  misc_feature   bom (fragment): basis of mobility region from pBR322
   3967..4346    +  enhancer       CMV enhancer: human cytomegalovirus immediate early enhancer
   4347..4550    +  promoter       CMV promoter: human cytomegalovirus (CMV) immediate early promoter
   4546..4579    +  LTR            5' LTR (truncated) (fragment): truncated 5' long terminal repeat (LTR) from HIV-1
   4595..4613    +  promoter       T7 promoter: promoter for bacteriophage T7 RNA polymerase
   8456..8536    +  CDS            3xHA: three tandem HA epitope tags
   8616..8840    +  polyA_signal   bGH poly(A) signal: bovine growth hormone polyadenylation signal
   8844..8865    +  promoter       SV40 promoter (fragment): SV40 enhancer and early promoter
   8886..27      +  rep_origin     f1 ori (across the origin) (sequence partly withheld): f1 bacteriophage origin of replication; arrow indicates direction of (+) strand synthesis
>Addgene plasmid #92301 | pY125 (pcDNA3.1-huBfCpf1) | addgene full sequence | sequence record 181503 | Addgene NGS Result
TGATTTAACAAAAATTTAACGCGAATTAATTCTGTGGAATGTGTGTCAGTTAGGGTGTGGAAAGTCCCCA
GGCTCCCCAGCAGGCAGAAGTATGCAAAGCATGCATCTCAATTAGTCAGCAACCAGGTGTGGAAAGTCCC
CAGGCTCCCCAGCAGGCAGAAGTATGCAAAGCATGCATCTCAATTAGTCAGCAACCATAGTCCCGCCCCT
AACTCCGCCCATCCCGCCCCTAACTCCGCCCAGTTCCGCCCATTCTCCGCCCCATGGCTGACTAATTTTT
TTTATTTATGCAGAGGCCGAGGCCGCCTCTGCCTCTGAGCTATTCCAGAAGTAGTGAGGAGGCTTTTTTG
GAGGCCTAGGCTTTTGCAAAAAGCTCCCGGGAGCTTGTATATCCATTTTCGGATCTGATCAAGAGACAGG
ATGAGGATCGTTTCGCATGATTGAACAAGATGGATTGCACGCAGGTTCTCCGGCCGCTTGGGTGGAGAGG
CTATTCGGCTATGACTGGGCACAACAGACAATCGGCTGCTCTGATGCCGCCGTGTTCCGGCTGTCAGCGC
AGGGGCGCCCGGTTCTTTTTGTCAAGACCGACCTGTCCGGTGCCCTGAATGAACTGCAGGACGAGGCAGC
GCGGCTATCGTGGCTGGCCACGACGGGCGTTCCTTGCGCAGCTGTGCTCGACGTTGTCACTGAAGCGGGA
AGGGACTGGCTGCTATTGGGCGAAGTGCCGGGGCAGGATCTCCTGTCATCTCACCTTGCTCCTGCCGAGA
AAGTATCCATCATGGCTGATGCAATGCGGCGGCTGCATACGCTTGATCCGGCTACCTGCCCATTCGACCA
CCAAGCGAAACATCGCATCGAGCGAGCACGTACTCGGATGGAAGCCGGTCTTGTCGATCAGGATGATCTG
GACGAAGAGCATCAGGGGCTCGCGCCAGCCGAACTGTTCGCCAGGCTCAAGGCGCGCATGCCCGACGGCG
AGGATCTCGTCGTGACCCATGGCGATGCCTGCTTGCCGAATATCATGGTGGAAAATGGCCGCTTTTCTGG
ATTCATCGACTGTGGCCGGCTGGGTGTGGCGGACCGCTATCAGGACATAGCGTTGGCTACCCGTGATATT
GCTGAAGAGCTTGGCGGCGAATGGGCTGACCGCTTCCTCGTGCTTTACGGTATCGCCGCTCCCGATTCGC
AGCGCATCGCCTTCTATCGCCTTCTTGACGAGTTCTTCTGAGCGGGACTCTGGGGTTCGAAATGACCGAC
CAAGCGACGCCCAACCTGCCATCACGAGATTTCGATTCCACCGCCGCCTTCTATGAAAGGTTGGGCTTCG
GAATCGTTTTCCGGGACGCCGGCTGGATGATCCTCCAGCGCGGGGATCTCATGCTGGAGTTCTTCGCCCA
CCCCAACTTGTTTATTGCAGCTTATAATGGTTACAAATAAAGCAATAGCATCACAAATTTCACAAATAAA
GCATTTTTTTCACTGCATTCTAGTTGTGGTTTGTCCAAACTCATCAATGTATCTTATCATGTCTGTATAC
CGTCGACCTCTAGCTAGAGCTTGGCGTAATCATGGTCATAGCTGTTTCCTGTGTGAAATTGTTATCCGCT
CACAATTCCACACAACATACGAGCCGGAAGCATAAAGTGTAAAGCCTGGGGTGCCTAATGAGTGAGCTAA
CTCACATTAATTGCGTTGCGCTCACTGCCCGCTTTCCAGTCGGGAAACCTGTCGTGCCAGCTGCATTAAT
GAATCGGCCAACGCGCGGGGAGAGGCGGTTTGCGTATTGGGCGCTCTTCCGCTTCCTCGCTCACTGACTC
GCTGCGCTCGGTCGTTCGGCTGCGGCGAGCGGTATCAGCTCACTCAAAGGCGGTAATACGGTTATCCACA
GAATCAGGGGATAACGCAGGAAAGAACATGTGAGCAAAAGGCCAGCAAAAGGCCAGGAACCGTAAAAAGG
CCGCGTTGCTGGCGTTTTTCCATAGGCTCCGCCCCCCTGACGAGCATCACAAAAATCGACGCTCAAGTCA
GAGGTGGCGAAACCCGACAGGACTATAAAGATACCAGGCGTTTCCCCCTGGAAGCTCCCTCGTGCGCTCT
CCTGTTCCGACCCTGCCGCTTACCGGATACCTGTCCGCCTTTCTCCCTTCGGGAAGCGTGGCGCTTTCTC
ATAGCTCACGCTGTAGGTATCTCAGTTCGGTGTAGGTCGTTCGCTCCAAGCTGGGCTGTGTGCACGAACC
CCCCGTTCAGCCCGACCGCTGCGCCTTATCCGGTAACTATCGTCTTGAGTCCAACCCGGTAAGACACGAC
TTATCGCCACTGGCAGCAGCCACTGGTAACAGGATTAGCAGAGCGAGGTATGTAGGCGGTGCTACAGAGT
TCTTGAAGTGGTGGCCTAACTACGGCTACACTAGAAGAACAGTATTTGGTATCTGCGCTCTGCTGAAGCC
AGTTACCTTCGGAAAAAGAGTTGGTAGCTCTTGATCCGGCAAACAAACCACCGCTGGTAGCGGTGGTTTT
TTTGTTTGCAAGCAGCAGATTACGCGCAGAAAAAAAGGATCTCAAGAAGATCCTTTGATCTTTTCTACGG
GGTCTGACGCTCAGTGGAACGAAAACTCACGTTAAGGGATTTTGGTCATGAGATTATCAAAAAGGATCTT
CACCTAGATCCTTTTAAATTAAAAATGAAGTTTTAAATCAATCTAAAGTATATATGAGTAAACTTGGTCT
GACAGTTACCAATGCTTAATCAGTGAGGCACCTATCTCAGCGATCTGTCTATTTCGTTCATCCATAGTTG
CCTGACTCCCCGTCGTGTAGATAACTACGATACGGGAGGGCTTACCATCTGGCCCCAGTGCTGCAATGAT
ACCGCGAGACCCACGCTCACCGGCTCCAGATTTATCAGCAATAAACCAGCCAGCCGGAAGGGCCGAGCGC
AGAAGTGGTCCTGCAACTTTATCCGCCTCCATCCAGTCTATTAATTGTTGCCGGGAAGCTAGAGTAAGTA
GTTCGCCAGTTAATAGTTTGCGCAACGTTGTTGCCATTGCTACAGGCATCGTGGTGTCACGCTCGTCGTT
TGGTATGGCTTCATTCAGCTCCGGTTCCCAACGATCAAGGCGAGTTACATGATCCCCCATGTTGTGCAAA
AAAGCGGTTAGCTCCTTCGGTCCTCCGATCGTTGTCAGAAGTAAGTTGGCCGCAGTGTTATCACTCATGG
TTATGGCAGCACTGCATAATTCTCTTACTGTCATGCCATCCGTAAGATGCTTTTCTGTGACTGGTGAGTA
CTCAACCAAGTCATTCTGAGAATAGTGTATGCGGCGACCGAGTTGCTCTTGCCCGGCGTCAATACGGGAT
AATACCGCGCCACATAGCAGAACTTTAAAAGTGCTCATCATTGGAAAACGTTCTTCGGGGCGAAAACTCT
CAAGGATCTTACCGCTGTTGAGATCCAGTTCGATGTAACCCACTCGTGCACCCAACTGATCTTCAGCATC
TTTTACTTTCACCAGCGTTTCTGGGTGAGCAAAAACAGGAAGGCAAAATGCCGCAAAAAAGGGAATAAGG
GCGACACGGAAATGTTGAATACTCATACTCTTCCTTTTTCAATATTATTGAAGCATTTATCAGGGTTATT
GTCTCATGAGCGGATACATATTTGAATGTATTTAGAAAAATAAACAAATAGGGGTTCCGCGCACATTTCC
CCGAAAAGTGCCACCTGACGTCGACGGATCGGGAGATCTCCCGATCCCCTATGGTGCACTCTCAGTACAA
TCTGCTCTGATGCCGCATAGTTAAGCCAGTATCTGCTCCCTGCTTGTGTGTTGGAGGTCGCTGAGTAGTG
CGCGAGCAAAATTTAAGCTACAACAAGGCAAGGCTTGACCGACAATTGCATGAAGAATCTGCTTAGGGTT
AGGCGTTTTGCGCTGCTTCGCGATGTACGGGCCAGATATACGCGTTGACATTGATTATTGACTAGTTATT
AATAGTAATCAATTACGGGGTCATTAGTTCATAGCCCATATATGGAGTTCCGCGTTACATAACTTACGGT
AAATGGCCCGCCTGGCTGACCGCCCAACGACCCCCGCCCATTGACGTCAATAATGACGTATGTTCCCATA
GTAACGCCAATAGGGACTTTCCATTGACGTCAATGGGTGGAGTATTTACGGTAAACTGCCCACTTGGCAG
TACATCAAGTGTATCATATGCCAAGTACGCCCCCTATTGACGTCAATGACGGTAAATGGCCCGCCTGGCA
TTATGCCCAGTACATGACCTTATGGGACTTTCCTACTTGGCAGTACATCTACGTATTAGTCATCGCTATT
ACCATGGTGATGCGGTTTTGGCAGTACATCAATGGGCGTGGATAGCGGTTTGACTCACGGGGATTTCCAA
GTCTCCACCCCATTGACGTCAATGGGAGTTTGTTTTGGCACCAAAATCAACGGGACTTTCCAAAATGTCG
TAACAACTCCGCCCCATTGACGCAAATGGGCGGTAGGCGTGTACGGTGGGAGGTCTATATAAGCAGAGCT
CTCTGGCTAACTAGAGAACCCACTGCTTACTGGCTTATCGAAATTAATACGACTCACTATAGGGAGACCC
AAGCTGGCTAGCGTTTAAACTTAAGCTTACCGGTGCCACCATGGCCCCAAAGAAGAAGCGGAAGGTCGGT
ATCCACGGAGTCCCAGCAGCCTACTACGAGAGCCTGACCAAGCTGTACCCCATCAAGAAAACCATCCGGA
ACGAGCTGGTGCCCATCGGCAAGACCCTGGAAAACATCAAGAAGAACAACATCCTGGAAGCCGACGAGGA
CCGGAAGATCGCCTACATCAGAGTGAAGGCCATCATGGACGACTACCACAAGCGGCTGATCAACGAGGCC
CTGAGCGGCTTCGCCCTGATCGACCTGGATAAGGCCGCCAACCTGTACCTGAGCAGAAGCAAGAGCGCCG
ACGACATCGAGAGCTTCAGCCGGTTCCAGGACAAGCTGCGGAAGGCCATTGCCAAGAGACTGAGAGAGCA
CGAGAACTTCGGCAAGATCGGCAACAAGGACATCATCCCCCTGCTGCAGAAGCTGAGCGAGAACGAGGAC
GATTACAACGCCCTGGAATCCTTCAAGAACTTCTACACCTACTTCGAGAGCTACAACGACGTGCGGCTGA
ACCTGTACAGCGACAAAGAAAAGTCCAGCACCGTGGCCTACCGCCTGATCAATGAGAACCTGCCCAGATT
CCTGGACAACATCCGGGCCTACGACGCCGTGCAGAAGGCCGGCATCACAAGCGAGGAACTGAGCAGCGAG
GCCCAGGACGGCCTGTTCCTCGTGAACACCTTCAACAACGTGCTGATCCAGGATGGCATCAACACCTACA
ACGAGGATATCGGCAAGCTGAACGTGGCCATCAATCTGTACAACCAGAAAAACGCCAGCGTGCAGGGCTT
CAGAAAGGTGCCCAAGATGAAGGTGCTGTACAAGCAGATCCTGAGCGACCGGGAAGAGTCCTTCATCGAC
GAGTTCGAGAGCGACACCGAGCTGCTGGACAGCCTGGAAAGCCACTACGCCAATCTGGCCAAGTACTTCG
GCAGCAACAAGGTGCAGCTGCTGTTCACCGCCCTGCGCGAGTCTAAGGGCGTGAACGTGTACGTGAAGAA
CGATATCGCCAAGACCAGCTTCAGCAACGTGGTGTTCGGCAGCTGGTCCCGGATCGACGAGCTGATTAAC
GGCGAGTACGACGACAACAACAATCGGAAGAAGGACGAGAAGTACTACGACAAGAGGCAGAAAGAGCTGA
AGAAAAACAAGAGCTACACCATCGAGAAGATCATCACCCTGAGCACCGAGGACGTGGACGTGATCGGCAA
GTATATCGAGAAGCTGGAAAGCGACATCGACGATATCCGGTTCAAGGGCAAGAATTTCTATGAGGCCGTG
CTGTGCGGCCACGACCGCAGCAAGAAGCTGTCCAAGAACAAGGGCGCCGTGGAAGCCATCAAGGGCTACC
TGGACAGCGTGAAGGACTTCGAGCGGGACCTGAAGCTGATCAATGGCAGCGGCCAGGAACTGGAAAAGAA
CCTGGTGGTGTACGGCGAGCAGGAAGCCGTGCTGAGCGAACTGAGCGGCATCGACAGCCTGTACAACATG
ACCCGGAACTACCTGACAAAGAAGCCCTTCAGCACCGAGAAGATTAAGCTGAACTTCAACAAGCCCACCT
TCCTGGACGGCTGGGACTACGGCAACGAGGAAGCCTACCTGGGCTTCTTCATGATCAAAGAGGGCAACTA
CTTTCTGGCCGTGATGGACGCCAACTGGAACAAAGAGTTCAGAAACATCCCCAGCGTGGACAAGAGCGAC
TGCTACAAGAAAGTGATCTATAAGCAGATCAGCAGCCCCGAGAAGTCCATCCAGAATCTGATGGTCATCG
ATGGCAAGACCGTGAAGAAGAACGGCCGGAAAGAGAAAGAAGGCATCCACAGCGGCGAGAACCTGATTCT
GGAAGAACTGAAGAACACCTACCTGCCCAAGAAGATCAACGACATCCGGAAGCGGCGGAGCTACCTGAAC
GGCGACACCTTCTCCAAGAAGGACCTGACCGAGTTCATCGGCTACTACAAACAGCGCGTGATCGAGTACT
ACAACGGCTACAGCTTCTACTTCAAGTCCGACGACGACTACGCCAGCTTCAAAGAATTTCAGGAAGATGT
GGGCCGGCAGGCCTACCAGATCAGCTATGTGGATGTGCCCGTGTCCTTCGTGGACGACCTGATCAACAGC
GGCAAACTGTACCTGTTCCGGGTGTACAACAAGGATTTCAGCGAGTACAGCAAGGGCAGACTGAACCTGC
ACACCCTGTACTTCAAGATGCTGTTCGACGAGCGCAACCTGAAGAATGTGGTGTACAAGCTGAATGGCCA
GGCCGAGGTGTTCTACCGGCCCAGCTCTATCAAGAAAGAGGAACTGATCGTGCACAGAGCCGGCGAGGAA
ATCAAGAACAAAAACCCCAAGAGAGCCGCCCAGAAGCCCACCAGAAGGCTGGACTACGACATTGTGAAGG
ACCGGCGGTACAGCCAGGATAAGTTCATGCTGCACACCAGCATCATCATGAACTTTGGCGCCGAGGAAAA
TGTGTCCTTTAACGACATCGTGAACGGCGTGCTGCGGAATGAGGACAAAGTGAATGTGATCGGAATCGAC
CGGGGCGAGCGGAACCTGCTGTACGTGGTCGTGATTGACCCCGAGGGAAAGATCCTGGAACAGCGGAGCC
TGAACTGCATCACCGACAGCAACCTGGACATCGAAACCGATTACCACAGACTGCTGGACGAGAAAGAGAG
CGATAGAAAGATCGCCAGACGGGACTGGACCACAATCGAGAACATCAAAGAACTGAAGGCCGGCTACCTG
AGCCAGGTGGTGCACATTGTGGCCGAACTGGTGCTGAAGTACAACGCCATCATCTGCCTGGAAGATCTGA
ATTTCGGCTTCAAGCGGGGCAGACAGAAAGTGGAAAAACAGGTGTACCAGAAATTTGAGAAGATGCTGAT
TGACAAACTGAATTACCTCGTGATGGATAAGAGCCGGGAACAGCTGTCCCCTGAGAAGATCTCTGGCGCC
CTGAACGCTCTGCAGCTGACCCCCGACTTCAAGAGCTTCAAGGTGCTGGGAAAGCAGACCGGCATCATCT
ACTACGTGCCCGCCTACCTGACCAGCAAGATCGACCCCATGACCGGCTTTGCCAATCTGTTCTACGTGAA
GTATGAGAATGTGGACAAGGCCAAAGAGTTTTTCAGCAAGTTCGACAGCATCAAGTATAACAAGGACGGC
AAGAACTGGAATACCAAGGGCTATTTCGAGTTCGCCTTCGACTACAAGAAGTTCACCGATAGAGCCTACG
GCCGGGTGTCCGAGTGGACCGTGTGTACAGTGGGCGAGAGAATCATCAAGTTCAAAAACAAAGAGAAGAA
CAATAGCTACGATGACAAAGTGATCGATCTGACCAACAGCCTGAAAGAACTGTTCGACTCCTACAAAGTG
ACCTACGAGTCTGAGGTGGACCTGAAAGACGCTATCCTGGCCATCGACGACCCCGCCTTCTACCGCGATC
TGACAAGACGGCTGCAGCAGACCCTGCAGATGCGGAACAGCTCCTGCGACGGCAGCCGGGACTACATCAT
CAGCCCTGTGAAGAACTCCAAGGGCGAGTTCTTCTGCTCCGACAACAATGACGACACCACCCCCAACGAC
GCCGACGCCAATGGCGCCTTCAATATCGCCAGAAAGGGCCTGTGGGTGCTGAACGAGATCAGAAACAGCG
AGGAAGGCTCCAAGATCAACCTGGCCATGAGCAACGCCCAGTGGCTGGAATACGCCCAGGACAACACCAT
CAAGAGGCCGGCGGCCACGAAGAAGGCCGGCCAGGCCAAGAAGAAGAAGGGATCCTACCCATACGATGTT
CCAGATTACGCTTATCCCTACGACGTGCCTGATTATGCATACCCATATGATGTCCCCGACTATGCCTAAG
AATTCTGCAGATATCCAGCACAGTGGCGGCCGCTCGAGTCTAGAGGGCCCGTTTAAACCCGCTGATCAGC
CTCGACTGTGCCTTCTAGTTGCCAGCCATCTGTTGTTTGCCCCTCCCCCGTGCCTTCCTTGACCCTGGAA
GGTGCCACTCCCACTGTCCTTTCCTAATAAAATGAGGAAATTGCATCGCATTGTCTGAGTAGGTGTCATT
CTATTCTGGGGGGTGGGGTGGGGCAGGACAGCAAGGGGGAGGATTGGGAAGACAATAGCAGGCATGCTGG
GGATGCGGTGGGCTCTATGGCTTCTGAGGCGGAAAGAACCAGCTGGGGCTCTAGGGGGTATCCCC
[124 nt withheld, positions 8886-9009]
C
[91 nt withheld, positions 9011-9101]
A
[49 nt withheld, positions 9103-9151]
CCTTTGACGTTGGAGTCCACGTTCTTT
[37 nt withheld, positions 9179-9215]
ACCCTATCTCGGTCTATTCTTTTGATTTATAAGGGATTTTGCCGATTTCGGCCTATTGGTTAAAAAATGA
GC
